Addgene plasmid #161799: pAC8_MF-pH-Flag-Cter (VE5739)
Purpose: Transfer vector for multigene expression to generate recombinant baculoviruses by homologous recombination. Contains a p10/pH dual expression cassette with an C-ter Flag tag under the pH promoter.
Depositing lab: Arnaud Poterszman. Depositing organization: Institut de Genetique et de Biologie Moleculaire et Cellulaire (IGBMC). Publication: HR-Bac, a toolbox based on homologous recombination for expression, screening and production of multiprotein complexes using the baculovirus expression system. Kolesnikova O, Zachayus A, Pichard S, Osz J, Rochel N, Rossolillo P, Kolb-Cheynel I, Troffer-Charlier N, Compe E, Bensaude O, Berger I, Poterszman A. Sci Rep. 2022 Feb 7;12(1):2030. doi: 10.1038/s41598-021-04715-5. PubMed 35132103.
Backbone
  Vector backbone: pBAcPAK8
  Backbone manufacturer: Clontech
  Total vector size (bp): 6922
  Modifications to backbone: The pAC8_MF-PH-Flag-Cter (VE5739) is a derivative of pBAcPAK8 (Clontech) for generation of recombinant baculoviruses by homologous recombination. It contains the Multibac dual expression cassette composed of two divergent baculovirus late promoters (PH and p10), each followed by a multiple cloning site (MSC1 and MSC2) and a transcription termination signal (SV40 pA and HSV-TK pA). It also possess a multiplication module (NruI, SpeI, BstZ17I restriction sites) for the insertion of additional expression cassettes and a loxP site for Cre-mediated fusion with a donor plasmid containing additional cassettes. This vector bears a Flag sequence allowing the expression of a C-terminally-tagged protein under the control of the PH promoter. Insertion of DNA sequence is typically performed in the two multiple cloning sites (MCS1 with BamHI/XbaI under the PH promoter and MCS2 with XhoI/NheI under the p10 promoter) by restriction/ligation or homology based cloning (SLIC, Infusion or Gibson). Dual expression cassettes can also be assembled directly using a 4 fragment reaction where the plasmid backbone is combined with the promoter module and the cDNAs encoding the two target genes. Insertion of DNA sequence is typically performed in the two multiple cloning sites (MCS1 with BamHI/XbaI under the PH promoter and MCS2 with XhoI/NheI under the p10 promoter) by restriction/ligation or homology based cloning (SLIC, Infusion or Gibson). Dual expression cassettes can also be assembled directly using a 4 fragment reaction where the plasmid backbone is combined with the promoter module and the cDNAs encoding the two target genes.
  Vector type: Insect Expression
Growth in bacteria
  Bacterial resistance: Ampicillin, 100 μg/mL
  Growth temperature: 37°C
  Growth strain: DH5alpha
  Copy number: High Copy
Gene/Insert
  Gene/Insert name: C-terminal Flag tag
  Promoter: PH
  Tag / fusion protein: Flag (C terminal on insert)
  Cloning method: Restriction Enzyme; 5′ cloning site BamHi (not destroyed); 3′ cloning site XbaI (not destroyed)
  Sequencing primers: 5′ ACCATCTCGCAAATAAATAA; 3′ TGGTATGGCTGATTATGATC
Terms and licenses: Academic/Nonprofit Terms; Industry Terms: Not Available to Industry
How to cite: pAC8_MF-pH-Flag-Cter (VE5739) was a gift from Arnaud Poterszman (Addgene plasmid # 161799 ; http://n2t.net/addgene:161799 ; RRID:Addgene_161799)
