[The description below was written by a language model from this plasmid's Addgene catalogue record and pLannotate feature annotations shown in this document.]
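Description:
pAC8_MF-pH-Flag-Cter (VE5739) is an insect-expression transfer vector derived from pBacPAK8 (Clontech). It is used to generate recombinant baculoviruses by homologous recombination rather than by transposition. It is propagated in E. coli as a high-copy plasmid on a ColE1/pUC-type origin with ampicillin selection (AmpR under its own bla promoter), and an M13 phage origin is also annotated. The expression region is flanked by baculovirus sequences, lef2/ORF603 on one side and an ORF1629-containing recombination region on the other. These provide the homology arms that transfer the cassette into the viral genome at the polyhedrin locus.

The payload is an empty MultiBac-style dual expression cassette with two divergent late baculovirus promoters. The polyhedrin (PH) promoter drives MCS1 (BamHI/XbaI) and is terminated by the SV40 poly(A) signal. The p10 promoter drives MCS2 (XhoI/NheI) in the opposite orientation and is terminated by the HSV TK poly(A) signal. A Flag epitope sequence lies downstream of MCS1, so an open reading frame cloned in frame under PH is expressed with a C-terminal Flag tag for detection or affinity purification. No gene of interest is present.

Genes can be inserted by restriction/ligation or by homology-based methods, and dual cassettes can also be assembled in a four-fragment reaction. A multiplication module (NruI, SpeI, BstZ17I) accepts further expression cassettes, and a loxP site allows Cre-mediated fusion with donor plasmids, supporting co-expression of multiprotein complexes. The catalogue lists a size of 6,922 bp, whereas the annotated sequence record is 6,551 nt. Several short annotated fragments (RSF ori, lacI, SET1, rop, bom) are probably incidental matches rather than functional elements.
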