Features (pLannotate 1.2.2; 21 found; start..end, strand, type, name):
      2..135     +  rep_origin     RSF ori (fragment): Plasmids containing the RSF 1030 origin of replication can be propagated in E. coli cells that contain additional plasmids with compatible origins.
    137..190     +  CDS            lacI (fragment): lac repressor; lacI; The lac repressor binds to the lac operator to inhibit transcription in E. coli. This inhibition can be relieved by adding lactose or isopropyl-β-D-thiogalactopyranoside (IPTG).
    517..641     +  CDS            lef2: baculovirus late expression factor 2
    679..1284    +  CDS            ORF603: baculovirus ORF603 protein
   1351..1384    +  protein_bind   loxP: Cre-mediated recombination occurs in the 8-bp core sequence (GCATACAT). Cre recombinase
   1574..1622    -  polyA_signal   HSV TK poly(A) signal: herpes simplex virus thymidine kinase polyadenylation signal (Cole and Stacy, 1985)
   1758..1867    -  promoter       p10 promoter: baculovirus promoter for expression in insect cells
   1912..2003    +  promoter       polyhedrin promoter: polh from Autographa californica; promoter for the baculovirus polyhedrin gene
   2121..2141    +  CDS            FLAG (fragment): FLAG® epitope tag, followed by an enterokinase cleavage site
   2181..2264    +  CDS            large T antigen (fragment): large T antigen from SV40 (simian virus 40)
   2287..2421    +  polyA_signal   SV40 poly(A) signal: SV40 polyadenylation signal
   2450..2499    +  CDS            SET1 (fragment): solubility-enhancement tag derived from T7 phage gene 10B
   2540..3897    +  misc_recomb    baculovirus recombination region (ORF1629): contains part of ORF1629
   3895..3972    -  CDS            P61 (fragment): P78_NPVAC - Experimental evidence at protein level: Swiss-Prot protein existence level 1. Plays a role in the transport of the nucleocapsids from the cytoplasm toward the host nucleus together with the host actin- polymerizing Arp2/3 complex. From Autographa californica nuclear polyhedrosis virus (AcMNPV).
   3974..4025    -  misc_feature   bom (fragment): basis of mobility region from pBR322
   4044..4424    +  rep_origin     M13 ori (sequence partly withheld): M13 bacteriophage origin of replication; arrow indicates direction of (+) strand synthesis
   4500..4549    -  misc_feature   bom (fragment): basis of mobility region from pBR322
   4651..4686    -  CDS            rop (fragment): Rop protein, which maintains plasmids at low copy number; rop
   4781..4885    +  promoter       AmpR promoter: bla
   4886..5746    +  CDS            AmpR: β-lactamase; bla; confers resistance to ampicillin, carbenicillin, and related antibiotics
   5917..6505    +  rep_origin     ori: high-copy-number ColE1/pMB1/pBR322/pUC origin of replication
>Addgene plasmid #161799 | pAC8_MF-pH-Flag-Cter (VE5739) | addgene full sequence | sequence record 324153 | Addgene NGS Result
CTTTTGCTCACATGTTCTTTCCTGCGTTATCCCCTGATTCTGTGGATAACCGTATTACCGCCTTTGAGTG
AGCTGATACCGCTCGCCGCAGCCGAACGACCGAGCGCAGCGAGTCAGTGAGCGAGGAAGCGGAAGAGCGC
CCAATACGCAAACCGCCTCTCCCCGCGCGTTGGCCGATTCATTAATGCAGAACGGCTCCGCCCACTATTA
ATGAAATTAAAAATTCCAATTTTAAAAAACGCAGCAAGAGAAACATTTGTATGAAAGAATGCGTAGAAGG
AAAGAAAAATGTCGTCGACATGCTGAACAACAAGATTAATATGCCTCCGTGTATAAAAAAAATATTGAAC
GATTTGAAAGAAAACAATGTACCGCGCGGCGGTATGTACAGGAAGAGGTTTATACTAAACTGTTACATTG
CAAACGTGGTTTCGTGTGCCAAGTGTGAAAACCGATGTTTAATCAAGGCTCTGACGCATTTCTACAACCA
CGACTCCAAGTGTGTGGGTGAAGTCATGCATCTTTTAATCAAATCCCAAGATGTGTATAAACCACCAAAC
TGCCAAAAAATGAAAACTGTCGACAAGCTCTGTCCGTTTGCTGGCAACTGCAAGGGTCTCAATCCTATTT
GTAATTATTGAATAATAAAACAATTATAAATGTCAAATTTGTTTTTTATTAACGATACAAACCAAACGCA
ACAAGAACATTTGTAGTATTATCTATAATTGAAAACGCGTAGTTATAATCGCTGAGGTAATATTTAAAAT
CATTTTCAAATGATTCACAGTTAATTTGCGACAATATAATTTTATTTTCACATAAACTAGACGCCTTGTC
GTCTTCTTCTTCGTATTCCTTCTCTTTTTCATTTTTCTCCTCATAAAAATTAACATAGTTATTATCGTAT
CCATATATGTATCTATCGTATAGAGTAAATTTTTTGTTGTCATAAATATATATGTCTTTTTTAATGGGGT
GTATAGTACCGCTGCGCATAGTTTTTCTGTAATTTACAACAGTGCTATTTTCTGGTAGTTCTTCGGAGTG
TGTTGCTTTAATTATTAAATTTATATAATCAATGAATTTGGGATCGTCGGTTTTGTACAATATGTTGCCG
GCATAGTACGCAGCTTCTTCTAGTTCAATTACACCATTTTTTAGCAGCACCGGATTAACATAACTTTCCA
AAATGTTGTACGAACCGTTAAACAAAAACAGTTCACCTCCCTTTTCTATACTATTGTCTGCGAGCAGTTG
TTTGTTGTTAAAAATAACAGCCATTGTAATGAGACGCACAAACTAATATCACAAACTGGAAATGTCTATC
AATATATAGTTGCTGATATCATAACTTCGTATAGCATACATTATACGAAGTTATCTGGTTTAAACGTACC
CGTAGTGGCTATGGCAGGGCTTGCCGCCCCGACGTTGGCTGCGAGCCCTGGGCCTTCACCCGAACTTGGG
GGTTGGGGTGGGGAAAAGGAAGAAACGCGGGCGTATTGGTCCCAATGGGGTCTCGGTGGGGTATCGACAG
AGTGCCAGCCCTGGGACCGAACCCCGCGTTTATGAACAAACGACCCAACACCCGTGCGTTTTATTCTGTC
TTTTTATTGCCGTCATAGCGCGGGTTCCTTCCGGTATTGTCTCCTTCCGTGTTTCAGTTAGCCTCCCCCA
TCTCCCGGTACCGCATGCTATGCATCAGCTGCTAGCACCATGGCTCGAGATCCCGGGTGATCAAGTCTTC
GTCGAGTGATTGTAAATAAAATGTAATTTACAGTATAGTATTTTAATTAATATACAAATGATTTGATAAT
AATTCTTATTTAACTATAATATATTGTGTTGGGTTGAATTAAAGGTCCGTATACTAGTATCGATTCGCGA
CCTACTCCGGAATATTAATAGATCATGGAGATAATTAAAATGATAACCATCTCGCAAATAAATAAGTATT
TTACTGTTTTCGTAACAGTTTTGTAATAAAAAAACCTATAAATATTCCGGATTATTCATACCGTCCCACC
ATCGGGCGCGGATCCCGGTCCGAAGCGCGCGGAATTCAAAGGCCTACGTCGACGAGCTCACTAGTCGCGG
CCGCTTTCGAATCTAGAGACTACAAGGACGACGATGACAAGTAACTGCAGTCTCGACAAGCTTGTCGAGA
AGTACTAGAGGATCATAATCAGCCATACCACATTTGTAGAGGTTTTACTTGCTTTAAAAAACCTCCCACA
CCTCCCCCTGAACCTGAAACATAAAATGAATGCAATTGTTGTTGTTAACTTGTTTATTGCAGCTTATAAT
GGTTACAAATAAAGCAATAGCATCACAAATTTCACAAATAAAGCATTTTTTTCACTGCATTCTAGTTGTG
GTTTGTCCAAACTCATCAATGTATCTTATCATGTCTGGATCTGATCACTGCTTGAGCCTAGAAGATCCGG
CTGCTAACAAAGCCCGAAAGGAAGCTGAGTTGGCTGCTGCCACCGCTGAGCAATAACTATCATAACCCCT
AGGCGATTAATTGATCCGGGTTATTAGTACATTTATTAAGCGCTAGATTCTGTGCGTTGTTGATTTACAG
ACAATTGTTGTACGTATTTTAATAATTCATTAAATTTATAATCTTTAGGGTGGTATGTTAGAGCGAAAAT
CAAATGATTTTCAGCGTCTTTATATCTGAATTTAAATATTAAATCCTCAATAGATTTGTAAAATAGGTTT
CGATTAGTTTCAAACAAGGGTTGTTTTTCCGAACCGATGGCTGGACTATCTAATGGATTTTCGCTCAACG
CCACAAAACTTGCCAAATCTTGTAGCAGCAATCTAGCTTTGTCGATATTCGTTTGTGTTTTGTTTTGTAA
TAAAGGTTCGACGTCGTTCAAAATATTATGCGCTTTTGTATTTCTTTCATCACTGTCGTTAGTGTACAAT
TGACTCGACGTAAACACGTTAAATAAAGCTTGGACATATTTAACATCGGGCGTGTTAGCTTTATTAGGCC
GATTATCGTCGTCGTCCCAACCCTCGTCGTTAGAAGTTGCTTCCGAAGACGATTTTGCCATAGCCACACG
ACGCCTATTAATTGTGTCGGCTAACACGTCCGCGATCAAATTTGTAGTTGAGCTTTTTGGAATTATTTCT
GATTGCGGGCGTTTTTGGGCGGGTTTCAATCTAACTGTGCCCGATTTTAATTCAGACAACACGTTAGAAA
GCGATGGTGCAGGCGGTGGTAACATTTCAGACGGCAAATCTACTAATGGCGGCGGTGGTGGAGCTGATGA
TAAATCTACCATCGGTGGAGGCGCAGGCGGGGCTGGCGGCGGAGGCGGAGGCGGAGGTGGTGGCGGTGAT
GCAGACGGCGGTTTAGGCTCAAATGTCTCTTTAGGCAACACAGTCGGCACCTCAACTATTGTACTGGTTT
CGGGCGCCGTTTTTGGTTTGACCGGTCTGAGACGAGTGCGATTTTTTTCGTTTCTAATAGCTTCCAACAA
TTGTTGTCTGTCGTCTAAAGGTGCAGCGGGTTGAGGTTCCGTCGGCATTGGTGGAGCGGGCGGCAATTCA
GACATCGATGGTGGTGGTGGTGGTGGAGGCGCTGGAATGTTAGGCACGGGAGAAGGTGGTGGCGGCGGTG
CCGCCGGTATAATTTGTTCTGGTTTAGTTTGTTCGCGCACGATTGTGGGCACCGGCGCAGGCGCCGCTGG
CTGCACAACGGAAGGTCGTCTGCTTCGAGGCAGCGCTTGGGGTGGTGGCAATTCAATATTATAATTGGAA
TACAAATCGTAAAAATCTGCTATAAGCATTGTAATTTCGCTATCGTTTACCGTGCCGATATTTAACAACC
GCTCAATGTAAGCAATTGTATTGTAAAGAGATTGTCTCAAGCTCGGATCGATCCCGCACGCCGATAACAA
GCCTTTTCATTTTTACTACAGCATTGTAGTGGCGAGACACTTCGCTGTCGTCGCCTGATGCGGTATTTTC
TCCTTACGCATCTGTGCGGTATTTCACACCGCATA
[142 nt withheld, positions 4026-4167]
C
[141 nt withheld, positions 4169-4309]
CCTTTGACGTTGGAGTCCACGTTCTTT
[37 nt withheld, positions 4337-4373]
ACCCTATCTCGGGCTATTCTTTTGATTTATAAGGGATTTTGCCGATTTCGGCCTATTGGTTAAAAAATGA
GCTGATTTAACAAAAATTTAACGCGAATTTTAACAAAATATTAACGTTTACAATTTTATGGTGCACTCTC
AGTACAATCTGCTCTGATGCCGCATAGTTAAGCCAGCCCCGACACCCGCCAACACCCGCTGACGCGCCCT
GACGGGCTTGTCTGCTCCCGGCATCCGCTTACAGACAAGCTGTGACCGTCTCCGGGAGCTGCATGTGTCA
GAGGTTTTCACCGTCATCACCGAAACGCGCGAGACGAAAGGGCCTCGTGATACGCCTATTTTTATAGGTT
AATGTCATGATAATAATGGTTTCTTAGACGTCAGGTGGCACTTTTCGGGGAAATGTGCGCGGAACCCCTA
TTTGTTTATTTTTCTAAATACATTCAAATATGTATCCGCTCATGAGACAATAACCCTGATAAATGCTTCA
ATAATATTGAAAAAGGAAGAGTATGAGTATTCAACATTTCCGTGTCGCCCTTATTCCCTTTTTTGCGGCA
TTTTGCCTTCCTGTTTTTGCTCACCCAGAAACGCTGGTGAAAGTAAAAGATGCTGAAGATCAGTTGGGTG
CACGAGTGGGTTACATCGAACTGGATCTCAACAGCGGTAAGATCCTTGAGAGTTTTCGCCCCGAAGAACG
TTTTCCAATGATGAGCACTTTTAAAGTTCTGCTATGTGGCGCGGTATTATCCCGTATTGACGCCGGGCAA
GAGCAACTCGGTCGCCGCATACACTATTCTCAGAATGACTTGGTTGAGTACTCACCAGTCACAGAAAAGC
ATCTTACGGATGGCATGACAGTAAGAGAATTATGCAGTGCTGCCATAACCATGAGTGATAACACTGCGGC
CAACTTACTTCTGACAACGATCGGAGGACCGAAGGAGCTAACCGCTTTTTTGCACAACATGGGGGATCAT
GTAACTCGCCTTGATCGTTGGGAACCGGAGCTGAATGAAGCCATACCAAACGACGAGCGTGACACCACGA
TGCCTGTAGCAATGGCAACAACGTTGCGCAAACTATTAACTGGCGAACTACTTACTCTAGCTTCCCGGCA
ACAATTAATAGACTGGATGGAGGCGGATAAAGTTGCAGGACCACTTCTGCGCTCGGCCCTTCCGGCTGGC
TGGTTTATTGCTGATAAATCTGGAGCCGGTGAGCGTGGGTCTCGCGGTATCATTGCAGCACTGGGGCCAG
ATGGTAAGCCCTCCCGTATCGTAGTTATCTACACGACGGGGAGTCAGGCAACTATGGATGAACGAAATAG
ACAGATCGCTGAGATAGGTGCCTCACTGATTAAGCATTGGTAACTGTCAGACCAAGTTTACTCATATATA
CTTTAGATTGATTTAAAACTTCATTTTTAATTTAAAAGGATCTAGGTGAAGATCCTTTTTGATAATCTCA
TGACCAAAATCCCTTAACGTGAGTTTTCGTTCCACTGAGCGTCAGACCCCGTAGAAAAGATCAAAGGATC
TTCTTGAGATCCTTTTTTTCTGCGCGTAATCTGCTGCTTGCAAACAAAAAAACCACCGCTACCAGCGGTG
GTTTGTTTGCCGGATCAAGAGCTACCAACTCTTTTTCCGAAGGTAACTGGCTTCAGCAGAGCGCAGATAC
CAAATACTGTTCTTCTAGTGTAGCCGTAGTTAGGCCACCACTTCAAGAACTCTGTAGCACCGCCTACATA
CCTCGCTCTGCTAATCCTGTTACCAGTGGCTGCTGCCAGTGGCGATAAGTCGTGTCTTACCGGGTTGGAC
TCAAGACGATAGTTACCGGATAAGGCGCAGCGGTCGGGCTGAACGGGGGGTTCGTGCACACAGCCCAGCT
TGGAGCGAACGACCTACACCGAACTGAGATACCTACAGCGTGAGCTATGAGAAAGCGCCACGCTTCCCGA
AGGGAGAAAGGCGGACAGGTATCCGGTAAGCGGCAGGGTCGGAACAGGAGAGCGCACGAGGGAGCTTCCA
GGGGGAAACGCCTGGTATCTTTATAGTCCTGTCGGGTTTCGCCACCTCTGACTTGAGCGTCGATTTTTGT
GATGCTCGTCAGGGGGGCGGAGCCTATGGAAAAACGCCAGCAACGCGGCCTTTTTACGGTTCCTGGCCTT
TTGCTGGC
